>Addgene plasmid #10926 | 827 pcDNA3 GFP PTEN 1-274 | addgene partial sequence | sequence record 18072 | 10926 with BGHrev
GGTGAACTATAGAATAGGGCCCTCTAGATGCATGCTCGAGGCGATATCGGGGAATTCTCACCAAAAGTGA
AACATTTTGTCCTTTTTTAGCATCTTGTTCTGTTTGTGGAAGAACTCTACTTTGATATCACCACACACAG
GTAACGGCTGAGGGAACTCAAAGTACATGAACTTGTCTTCCCGTCGTGTGGGTCCTGAATTGGAGGAATA
TATCTTCACCTTTAGCTGGCAGACCACAAACTGAGGATTGCAAGTTCCGCCACTGAACATTGGAATAGTT
TCAAACATCATCTTGTGAAACAACAGTGCCACTGGTCTATAATCCAGATGATTCTTTAACAGGTAGCTAT
AATAATACACATAGCGCCTCTGACTGGGAATAGTTACTCCCTTTTTGTCTCTGGTCCTTACTTCCCCATA
GAAATCTAGGGCCTCTTGTGCCTTTAAAAATTTGCCCCGATGTAATAAATATGCACATATCATTACACCA
GTTCGTCCCTTTCCAGCTTTACAGTGAATTGCTGCAACATGATTGTCATCTTCACTTAGCCATTGGTCAA
GATCTTCACAAAAGGGTTTGATAAGTTCTAGCTGTGGTGGGTTATGGTCTCAG
