[The description below was written by a language model from this plasmid's Addgene catalogue record.]
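Description:
827 pcDNA3 GFP PTEN 1-274 is a mammalian expression plasmid built on the Invitrogen pcDNA3 backbone (about 5.4 kb without insert). It carries a truncated human PTEN coding sequence fused to GFP. It is maintained in E. coli as a high-copy plasmid under ampicillin selection. The backbone also provides a neomycin resistance marker, so transfected mammalian cells can be selected with G418 to obtain stable lines. No feature table accompanies the record, so individual regulatory elements are not listed. pcDNA3 generally drives inserts from the CMV immediate-early promoter, with a T7 promoter just upstream of the cloning site, which fits the T7 primer listed for 5′ sequencing.

The insert is 822 bp and encodes amino acids 1-274 of PTEN, the lipid and protein phosphatase tumour suppressor, with GFP fused at its N terminus. It was introduced by restriction enzyme cloning. From general knowledge of PTEN, this fragment retains the N-terminal phosphatase domain and part of the C2 domain. It lacks the rest of the C2 domain and the C-terminal tail, which in the full-length protein contribute to membrane association, stability and regulation. The GFP tag allows the fusion to be seen in live or fixed cells and detected with anti-GFP reagents.

The record does not state a specific purpose. A GFP-tagged C-terminal truncation of this kind would typically be compared with full-length PTEN and other deletion mutants, to map the regions needed for localisation, stability or growth-suppressive activity in transfected mammalian cells.
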