Addgene plasmid #10926: 827 pcDNA3 GFP PTEN 1-274
Depositing lab: William Sellers. Depositing organization: Dana-Farber Cancer Institute.
Backbone
  Vector backbone: pcDNA3
  Backbone manufacturer: Invitrogen
  Backbone size w/o insert (bp): 5446
  Vector type: Mammalian Expression
  Selectable markers: Neomycin (select with G418)
Growth in bacteria
  Bacterial resistance: Ampicillin, 100 μg/mL
  Growth temperature: 37°C
  Growth strain: DH5alpha
  Copy number: High Copy
Gene/Insert
  Gene/Insert name: PTEN
  Species: H. sapiens (human)
  Insert size (bp): 822
  Mutation: Amino acids 1-274
  Entrez Gene: PTEN (a.k.a. 10q23del, BZS, CWS1, DEC, GLM2, MHAM, MMAC1, PTEN1, PTENbeta, PTENgama, TEP1)
  Tag / fusion protein: GFP (N terminal on insert)
  Cloning method: Restriction Enzyme
  Sequencing primers: 5′ T7
Terms and licenses: Academic/Nonprofit Terms; Industry Terms: Not Available to Industry
How to cite: 827 pcDNA3 GFP PTEN 1-274 was a gift from William Sellers (Addgene plasmid # 10926 ; http://n2t.net/addgene:10926 ; RRID:Addgene_10926)
